>Addgene plasmid #202171 | pL0_EF-act1_tr | addgene full sequence | sequence record 405685 | Addgene NGS Result
TCCGTGTTTCAAACCCGGCAGCTTAGTTGCCGTTCTTCCGAATAGCATCGGTAACATGAGCAAAGTCTGC
CGCCTTACAACGGCTCTCCCGCTGACGCCGTCCCGGACTGATGGGCTGCCTGTATCGAGTGGTGATTTTG
TGCCGAGCTCATTACTCGCATCCATTCTCAGGCTGTCTCGTCTCGTCTCAGGTCTCCGCTTGCTACTGAG
CTTCATAGTTACAGTTGGTTCCGCAGCAGGGAGGAGCAACAATCTTGACTTTGATGGAGGCCGCTCGAGA
CCACCAGGATACATAGATTACCACAACTCCGAGCCCTTCCACCCACAGAATCAGGGGATAACGCAGGAAA
GAACATGTGAGCAAAAGGCCAGCAAAAGGCCAGGAACCGTAAAAAGGCCGCGTTGCTGGCGTTTTTCCAT
AGGCTCCGCCCCCCTGACGAGCATCACAAAAATCGACGCTCAAGTCAGAGGTGGCGAAACCCGACAGGAC
TATAAAGATACCAGGCGTTTCCCCCTGGAAGCTCCCTCGTGCGCTCTCCTGTTCCGACCCTGCCGCTTAC
CGGATACCTGTCCGCCTTTCTCCCTTCGGGAAGCGTGGCGCTTTCTCATAGCTCACGCTGTAGGTATCTC
AGTTCGGTGTAGGTCGTTCGCTCCAAGCTGGGCTGTGTGCACGAACCCCCCGTTCAGCCCGACCGCTGCG
CCTTATCCGGTAACTATCGTCTTGAGTCCAACCCGGTAAGACACGACTTATCGCCACTGGCAGCAGCCAC
TGGTAACAGGATTAGCAGAGCGAGGTATGTAGGCGGTGCTACAGAGTTCTTGAAGTGGTGGCCTAACTAC
GGCTACACTAGAAGAACAGTATTTGGTATCTGCGCTCTGCTGAAGCCAGTTACCTTCGGAAAAAGAGTTG
GTAGCTCTTGATCCGGCAAACAAACCACCGCTGGTAGCGGTGGTTTTTTTGTTTGCAAGCAGCAGATTAC
GCGCAGAAAAAAAGGATCTCAAGAAGATCCTTTGATCTTTTCTACGGGGTCTGACGCTCAGTGGAACGAA
AACTCACGTTAAGGGATTTTGGTCATGCATTCTAGGTGATTATTATTTGCCGACTACCTTGGTGATCTCG
CCTTTCACGTAGTGGACAAATTCTTCCAACTGATCTGCGCGCGAGGCCAAGCGATCTTCTTCTTGTCCAA
GATAAGCCTGTCTAGCTTCAAGTATGACGGGCTGATACTGGGCCGGCAGGCGCTCCATTGCCCAGTCGGC
AGCGACATCCTTCGGCGCGATTTTGCCGGTTACTGCGCTGTACCAAATGCGGGACAACGTAAGCACTACA
TTTCGCTCATCGCCAGCCCAGTCGGGCGGCGAGTTCCATAGCGTTAAGGTTTCATTTAGCGCCTCAAATA
GATCCTGTTCAGGAACCGGATCAAAGAGTTCCTCCGCCGCTGGACCTACCAAGGCAACGCTATGTTCTCT
TGCTTTTGTCAGCAAGATAGCCAGATCAATGTCGATCGTGGCTGGCTCGAAGATACCAGCAAGAATGTCA
TTGCGCTGCCATTCTCCAAATTGCAGTTCGCGCTTAGCTGGATAACGCCACGGAATGATGTCGTCGTGCA
CAACAATGGTGACTTCTACAGCGCGGAGAATCTCACTCTCTCCAGGGGAAGCCGAAGTTTCCAAAAGGTC
GTTGATCAAAGCTCGCCGCGTTGTTTCATCAAGCCTTACGGTCACCGTAACCAGCAAATCAATATCACTG
TGTGGCTTCAGGCCGCCATCCACTGCGGAGCCGTACAAATGTACGGCCAGCAACGTCGGTTCGAGATGGC
GCTCGATGACGCCAACTACCTCTGATAGTTGAGTCGATACTTCGGCGATCACCGCTTCCCTCATGCGAAA
CGATCCTCATCCTGTCTCTTGATCAGATATTGATCCCCTGCGCCATCAGATCCTTGGCGGCAAGAAAGCC
ATCCAGTTTACTTTGCAGGGCTTCCCAACCTTACCAGAGGGCGCCCCAGCTGGCAATTCCGGTTCGCTTG
CTAAGCTTGCATGCCTGCAAGTCGACTCTAGAGGAGCGGTGATCACAGGCAGCAACGCTCTGTCATCGTT
ACAATCAACATGCTACCCTCCGCGAGATCA
Features (pLannotate 1.2.2; 4 found; start..end, strand, type, name):
    414..1002    -  rep_origin     ori: high-copy-number ColE1/pMB1/pBR322/pUC origin of replication
   1096..1884    -  CDS            aadA: S3AD_ECOLX - Experimental evidence at protein level: Swiss-Prot protein existence level 1. Mediates bacterial resistance to the antibiotics streptomycin and spectinomycin. From Escherichia coli.
   1916..2032    -  CDS            tnpA (fragment): TN5P_ECOLX - Also known as tnp. Experimental evidence at protein level: Swiss-Prot protein existence level 1. Mediates transposition of transposon Tn5 by a 'cut and paste' mechanism. First, the monomeric transposase binds the 19 bp inverted DNA repeats flanking the transposon. Then, dimerization of the DNA- bound transposase creates a synaptic DNA complex. After nicking of the first DNA strand, excision of the transposon proceeds through a series of intermediates. The transposase then mediates the insertion of the transposon at a new site by strand transfer. The activity of the wild- type tran
   2033..2065    -  misc_feature   MCS (fragment): pUC18/19 multiple cloning site
