[The description below was written by a language model from this plasmid's Addgene catalogue record and pLannotate feature annotations shown in this document.]
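Description:
pL0_EF-act1_tr is a Level 0 parts plasmid for the Universal Loop Assembly system, built on the pL0R backbone and classed as a synthetic biology vector. It is a small construct of about 2.1 kb that is maintained in E. coli from a high-copy ColE1/pUC-type origin of replication. Selection is with spectinomycin, conferred by the aadA adenylyltransferase gene, which also gives streptomycin resistance. Beyond these two functional elements, automated annotation finds only a short fragment resembling the Tn5 transposase coding sequence and a remnant of the pUC18/19 multiple cloning site. Both are probably leftover backbone sequence rather than working parts.

The payload is a 78 bp truncated terminator from the act1 gene (gene 29812) of the diatom Phaeodactylum tricornutum, inserted by Gibson cloning with no recorded mutations. The terminator itself is not picked up in the feature table, as might be expected for a short, non-standard diatom regulatory sequence. The part is flanked by "EF" overhangs, the position-defining fusion sites that determine where it sits when several Level 0 modules are joined in a defined order. In this scheme a terminator occupies the final slot of a transcription unit, downstream of the promoter and coding sequence parts.

The plasmid carries no promoter, coding sequence or eukaryotic selection marker of its own, so it serves purely as a storage and donor vector. Its stated use is to supply this compact 3' regulatory element when building Level 1 constructs, presumably expression cassettes intended for P. tricornutum, although the record does not name a downstream host or application.
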