Addgene plasmid #202171: pL0_EF-act1_tr
Purpose: Level 0 plasmid containing a terminator sequence from gene 29812 from Phaeodactylum tricornutum with EF overhangs used to build a level 1 construct.
Depositing lab: Christopher Dupont. Depositing organization: J. Craig Venter Institute (JCVI). Publication: Universal loop assembly: open, efficient and cross-kingdom DNA fabrication. Pollak B, Matute T, Nunez I, Cerda A, Lopez C, Vargas V, Kan A, Bielinski V, von Dassow P, Dupont CL, Federici F. Synth Biol (Oxf). 2020;5(1):ysaa001. doi: 10.1093/synbio/ysaa001. Epub 2020 Feb 5. PubMed 32161816.
Backbone
  Vector backbone: pL0R
  Vector type: Synthetic Biology
Growth in bacteria
  Bacterial resistance: Spectinomycin, 50 μg/mL
  Growth temperature: 37°C
  Growth strain: DH5alpha
  Copy number: High Copy
Gene/Insert
  Gene/Insert name: act1 truncated terminator
  Species: Phaeodactylum tricornutum
  Insert size (bp): 78
  Mutation: None
  Cloning method: Gibson Cloning
How to cite: pL0_EF-act1_tr was a gift from Christopher Dupont (Addgene plasmid # 202171 ; http://n2t.net/addgene:202171 ; RRID:Addgene_202171)
